Addgene plasmid #201717: pJet1.2-tHe-Tub1C1
Purpose: Tardigrade (Hypsibius exemplaris) alpha-tubulin Tub1C1
Depositing lab: Stanislav Vinopal. Depositing organization: Jan Evangelista Purkyne University in Usti nad Labem. Publication: Phylogenetic and functional characterization of water bears (Tardigrada) tubulins. Novotna Floriancicova K, Baltzis A, Smejkal J, Czernekova M, Kaczmarek L, Maly J, Notredame C, Vinopal S. Sci Rep. 2023 Mar 30;13(1):5194. doi: 10.1038/s41598-023-31992-z. PubMed 36997657.
Backbone
  Vector backbone: pJet1.2
  Backbone manufacturer: Thermo Fischer Scientific
  Backbone size w/o insert (bp): 2974
  Total vector size (bp): 4526
Growth in bacteria
  Bacterial resistance: Ampicillin, 100 μg/mL
  Growth temperature: 37°C
  Growth strain: DH5alpha
  Copy number: High Copy
Gene/Insert
  Gene/Insert name: Tub1C1
  Species: Hypsibius exemplaris
  Insert size (bp): 1359
  GenBank ID: OQ282843
  Cloning method: TOPO Cloning
  Sequencing primers: 5′ pJET1.2 Forward Sequencing Primer (5'-CGACTCACTATAGGGAGAGCGGC-3'); 3′ pJET1.2 Reverse Sequencing Primer (5'-AAGAACATCGATTTTCCATGGCAG-3')
Terms and licenses: Academic/Nonprofit Terms; Industry Terms: Not Available to Industry
How to cite: pJet1.2-tHe-Tub1C1 was a gift from Stanislav Vinopal (Addgene plasmid # 201717 ; http://n2t.net/addgene:201717 ; RRID:Addgene_201717)
