[The description below was written by a language model from this plasmid's Addgene catalogue record and pLannotate feature annotations shown in this document.]
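Description:
pJet1.2-tHe-Tub1C1 is a bacterial cloning plasmid of 4,526 bp that carries the coding sequence of Tub1C1, an alpha-tubulin from the tardigrade Hypsibius exemplaris, in the commercial pJet1.2 PCR-cloning backbone. It is maintained in E. coli at high copy number through a ColE1/pUC-type origin of replication and is selected with ampicillin via the β-lactamase gene (AmpR) driven by its own bla promoter.

The insert is recorded as 1,359 bp. In the feature table it appears as a forward-strand coding region of about 1.35 kb, annotated by similarity to a mite alpha-tubulin. That label reflects the closest database match rather than the actual source species, and it is consistent with the insert being an alpha-tubulin. The total plasmid size exceeds the sum of the listed backbone and insert sizes, which suggests some extra flanking sequence, though the record does not explain this.

The insert sits downstream of, and in the same orientation as, a T7 promoter, so sense RNA could in principle be transcribed in vitro with T7 RNA polymerase. On the far side of the insert lies a fragment of the eco47IR restriction endonuclease gene, under a lac UV5 promoter with a CAP binding site. In pJet1.2 this lethal gene provides positive selection: insertion of a PCR product at the cloning site disrupts it, so only recombinant plasmids yield colonies.

No eukaryotic promoter, tag or reporter is annotated, so the plasmid serves mainly as a sequence-verified archive and template for the tubulin, suitable for subcloning into expression vectors. It was deposited with a study on the phylogenetic and functional characterization of tardigrade tubulins.
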