Features (pLannotate 1.2.2; 9 found; start..end, strand, type, name):
    305..323     +  promoter       T7 promoter: promoter for bacteriophage T7 RNA polymerase
    444..1796    +  CDS            TBA_LEPDS: Experimental evidence at protein level: Swiss-Prot protein existence level 1. Tubulin is the major constituent of microtubules. It binds two moles of GTP, one at an exchangeable site on the beta chain and one at a non-exchangeable site on the alpha chain. From Lepidoglyphus destructor (Storage mite) (Glycyphagus destructor).
   1925..2305    -  CDS            eco47IR (fragment): T2E7_ECOLX - Protein predicted: Swiss-Prot protein existence level 4. Recognizes the double-stranded sequence GGWCC and cleaves after G-1. From Escherichia coli.
   2358..2388    -  promoter       lac UV5 promoter: E. coli lac promoter with an "up" mutation
   2403..2424    -  protein_bind   CAP binding site: CAP binding activates transcription in the presence of cAMP. E. coli catabolite activator protein
   2449..2532    -  CDS            lacI (fragment): lac repressor; lacI; The lac repressor binds to the lac operator to inhibit transcription in E. coli. This inhibition can be relieved by adding lactose or isopropyl-β-D-thiogalactopyranoside (IPTG).
   2715..3303    -  rep_origin     ori: high-copy-number ColE1/pMB1/pBR322/pUC origin of replication
   3474..4334    -  CDS            AmpR: β-lactamase; bla; confers resistance to ampicillin, carbenicillin, and related antibiotics
   4335..4439    -  promoter       AmpR promoter: bla
>Addgene plasmid #201717 | pJet1.2-tHe-Tub1C1 | addgene full sequence | sequence record 399767 | Addgene NGS Result
GCCCCTGCAGCCGAATTATATTATTTTTGCCAAATAATTTTTAACAAAAGCTCTGAAGTCTTCTTCATTT
AAATTCTTAGATGATACTTCATCTGGAAAATTGTCCCAATTAGTAGCATCACGCTGTGAGTAAGTTCTAA
ACCATTTTTTTATTGTTGTATTATCTCTAATCTTACTACTCGATGAGTTTTCGGTATTATCTCTATTTTT
AACTTGGAGCAGGTTCCATTCATTGTTTTTTTCATCATAGTGAATAAAATCAACTGCTTTAACACTTGTG
CCTGAACACCATATCCATCCGGCGTAATACGACTCACTATAGGGAGAGCGGCCGCCAGATCTTCCGGATG
GCTCGAGTTTTTCAGCAAGATCCCATACAGCTCACAAGATTCCCTTCTTAATATCAAACTATTTGCGGAT
CTATTTCGGCGACCTCAAAGAAAATGCGTGAATGTATCTCAATCCACGTCGGACAGGCTGGAGTGCAGAT
CGGCAATGCCTGCTGGGAACTGTACTGCCTGGAGCACGGCATCCAGCCGGACGGACGGATGTCGCAGTCG
AAGGAAGGCGGCAAACGTGACGGCCAAGACTCATTCACCACTTTCTTCAGCGAAACTGGGTCAGGCAAAT
ACGTTCCCCGAGCTGTTTTTGTGGACCTTGAGCCTACTGTTGTCGACGAAGTTCGGACAGGCACCTACAA
GCAGCTTTTCCATCCGGAGCAGCTGATTACCGGGAAGGAGGATGCCGCCAACAACTACGCTCGTGGCCAT
TACACCGTCGGCAAGGAGATTGTCGACGTCACCATTGACCGGATCCGGAAGTTGGCTGACCAGTGCACTG
GCCTGCAGGGATTTCTTATTTTTCATTCGTTCGGCGGTGGCACTGGTTCGGGTTTCACTTCGTTGCTCAT
GGAACGCTTGTCTGTCGAGTTTGGCAAGAAGTCAAAGTTGGAGTTTTGCGTCTACCCCGCTCCGGAAGTC
TCGACTGCTGTGGTTGAACCGTACAATTCCATCCTCACCACCCACACCACCCTGGAGCACTCGGACTGTG
CATTCATGGTAGACAATGAAGCCATTTTTGACATCTGTCGCCGGAAATTGGATGTCGAGCGACCGACTTA
CACCAACTTGAACCGGCTCATCAGCCAGATCGTTTCTTCCATCACAGCCTCGCTCCGCTTCGACGGCGCC
CTGAACGTCGACCTCACGGAATTCCAGACCAACTTGGTGCCGTATCCGCGTATCCACTTCCCGCTGGTAT
CTTACTCACCCGTCATTTCAGCGGAAAAGGCGTTCCACGAGCAGTTGTCGGTCCAAGAGATCACCAATGC
CTGCTTCGAGCCGGCCAACCAGATGGTGAAGTGCGACCCGCGCCAGGGCAAATACATGGCCTGCTGCATG
CTCTACCGCGGTGATGTGGTTCCGAAGGATGTCACCGCGGCCATCGCGACCGTGAAGAGCAAGTCGAGCA
TCCGTTTCGTGGATTGGTGCCCGACCGGTTTCAAGGTTGGCTTGAACTTCCAGCCACCGACCGTCGTCCC
GGGCGCCGATCAGGCAGCCGTTCCGCGTGCCGTTTGCATGCTTTCCAACACCACCGCCATCGTGGAAGCC
TGGGCGAGGTTGAACCACAAGTTCGACCTGATGTACGCCAAGCGCGCCTTTGTCCACTGGTACGTCGGCG
AGGGCATGGAAGAGGGCGAGTTCAGCGAGGCCCGAGAAGATTTGGCCGCCCTCGAGAGGGACTACGAGGA
GGCCGGCGCGGACTCTACCGACGGCCAGGACGACGAAAATGGCGAATTCTAAAGCCGGTATCACCAGAGC
TGTATTTTTGTCGAACTTTCGGATTTTCGTCGCTATGTTTTCGTTTTTATCCTGTCCTATGTTTTCTAAT
TAATATACTTGTTTTATCATGGGAAGCGAGTGGATCTTTCTAGAAGATCTCCTACAATATTCTCAGCTGC
CATGGAAAATCGATGTTCTTCTTTTATTCTCTCAAGATTTTCAGGCTGTATATTAAAACTTATATTAAGA
ACTATGCTAACCACCTCATCAGGAACCGTTGTAGGTGGCGTGGGTTTTCTTGGCAATCGACTCTCATGAA
AACTACGAGCTAAATATTCAATATGTTCCTCTTGACCAACTTTATTCTGCATTTTTTTTGAACGAGGTTT
AGAGCAAGCTTCAGGAAACTGAGACAGGAATTTTATTAAAAATTTAAATTTTGAAGAAAGTTCAGGGTTA
ATAGCATCCATTTTTTGCTTTGCAAGTTCCTCAGCATTCTTAACAAAAGACGTCTCTTTTGACATGTTTA
AAGTTTAAACCTCCTGTGTGAAATTATTATCCGCTCATAATTCCACACATTATACGAGCCGGAAGCATAA
AGTGTAAAGCCTGGGGTGCCTAATGAGTGAGCTAACTCACATTAATTGCGTTGCGCTCACTGCCAATTGC
TTTCCAGTCGGGAAACCTGTCGTGCCAGCTGCATTAATGAATCGGCCAACGCGCGGGGAGAGGCGGTTTG
CGTATTGGGCGCTCTTCCGCTTCCTCGCTCACTGACTCGCTGCGCTCGGTCGTTCGGCTGCGGCGAGCGG
TATCAGCTCACTCAAAGGCGGTAATACGGTTATCCACAGAATCAGGGGATAACGCAGGAAAGAACATGTG
AGCAAAAGGCCAGCAAAAGGCCAGGAACCGTAAAAAGGCCGCGTTGCTGGCGTTTTTCCATAGGCTCCGC
CCCCCTGACGAGCATCACAAAAATCGACGCTCAAGTCAGAGGTGGCGAAACCCGACAGGACTATAAAGAT
ACCAGGCGTTTCCCCCTGGAAGCTCCCTCGTGCGCTCTCCTGTTCCGACCCTGCCGCTTACCGGATACCT
GTCCGCCTTTCTCCCTTCGGGAAGCGTGGCGCTTTCTCATAGCTCACGCTGTAGGTATCTCAGTTCGGTG
TAGGTCGTTCGCTCCAAGCTGGGCTGTGTGCACGAACCCCCCGTTCAGCCCGACCGCTGCGCCTTATCCG
GTAACTATCGTCTTGAGTCCAACCCGGTAAGACACGACTTATCGCCACTGGCAGCAGCCACTGGTAACAG
GATTAGCAGAGCGAGGTATGTAGGCGGTGCTACAGAGTTCTTGAAGTGGTGGCCTAACTACGGCTACACT
AGAAGAACAGTATTTGGTATCTGCGCTCTGCTGAAGCCAGTTACCTTCGGAAAAAGAGTTGGTAGCTCTT
GATCCGGCAAACAAACCACCGCTGGTAGCGGTGGTTTTTTTGTTTGCAAGCAGCAGATTACGCGCAGAAA
AAAAGGATCTCAAGAAGATCCTTTGATCTTTTCTACGGGGTCTGACGCTCAGTGGAACGAAAACTCACGT
TAAGGGATTTTGGTCATGAGATTATCAAAAAGGATCTTCACCTAGATCCTTTTAAATTAAAAATGAAGTT
TTAAATCAATCTAAAGTATATATGAGTAAACTTGGTCTGACAGTTACCAATGCTTAATCAGTGAGGCACC
TATCTCAGCGATCTGTCTATTTCGTTCATCCATAGTTGCCTGACTCCCCGTCGTGTAGATAACTACGATA
CGGGAGGGCTTACCATCTGGCCCCAGTGCTGCAATGATACCGCGAGACCCACGCTCACCGGCTCCAGATT
TATCAGCAATAAACCAGCCAGCCGGAAGGGCCGAGCGCAGAAGTGGTCCTGCAACTTTATCCGCCTCCAT
CCAGTCTATTAATTGTTGCCGGGAAGCTAGAGTAAGTAGTTCGCCAGTTAATAGTTTGCGCAACGTTGTT
GCCATTGCTACAGGCATCGTGGTGTCACGCTCGTCGTTTGGTATGGCTTCATTCAGCTCCGGTTCCCAAC
GATCAAGGCGAGTTACATGATCCCCCATGTTGTGCAAAAAAGCGGTTAGCTCCTTCGGTCCTCCGATCGT
TGTCAGAAGTAAGTTGGCCGCAGTGTTATCACTCATGGTTATGGCAGCACTGCATAATTCTCTTACTGTC
ATGCCATCCGTAAGATGCTTTTCTGTGACTGGTGAGTACTCAACCAAGTCATTCTGAGAATAGTGTATGC
GGCGACCGAGTTGCTCTTGCCCGGCGTCAATACGGGATAATACCGCGCCACATAGCAGAACTTTAAAAGT
GCTCATCATTGGAAAACGTTCTTCGGGGCGAAAACTCTCAAGGATCTTACCGCTGTTGAGATCCAGTTCG
ATGTAACCCACTCGTGCACCCAACTGATCTTCAGCATCTTTTACTTTCACCAGCGTTTCTGGGTGAGCAA
AAACAGGAAGGCAAAATGCCGCAAAAAAGGGAATAAGGGCGACACGGAAATGTTGAATACTCATACTCTT
CCTTTTTCAATATTATTGAAGCATTTATCAGGGTTATTGTCTCATGAGCGGATACATATTTGAATGTATT
TAGAAAAATAAACAAATAGGGGTTCCGCGCACATTTCCCCGAAAAGTGCCACCTGACGTCTAAGAAACCA
TTATTATCATGACATTAACCTATAAAAATAGGCGTATCACGAGGCC
